>Addgene plasmid #67412 | pET-DEST42-ARF3-V5-His6 | addgene partial sequence | sequence record 118901 | T7term 5'-GCTAGTTATTGCTCAGCGG-3'
TTTGTTAGCAGCCGGATCAAACTCAATGGTGATGGTGATGATGACCGGTACGCGTAGAATCGAGACCGAG
GAGAGGGTTAGGGATAGGCTTACCTTCAAGCTTCGAATTGATCACCACTTTGTACAAGAAAGCTGGGTCC
TTCTTGTTTTTGAGCTGATTGGCCAGCCAGTCCAGGCCTTCGTACAGCCCGTCCCCGCTGGTGGCACAGG
TGGCCTGAATGTACCAGTTACGGTGACGAAGGGAATGCAGGCCCAGCTTGTCTGTGATCTCAGCAGCGTT
CATAGCATTAGGCAGATCCTGTTTGTTTGCAAAGACAAGGAGTACAGCATCCCGGAGCTCGTCCTCCGCC
AGCATTCTCATCAGCTCTTCCCGGGCCTCATTTACTCGCTCCCGATCATTGCTGTCGACCACAAATATCA
ACCCTTGGGTGTTCTGGAAGTAGTGTCTCCAGAGGGGTCGAATCTTGTCCTGGCCACCCACATCCCACAC
TGTAAAGCTGATGTTCTTATACTCCACTGTCTCCACATTGAACCCAATGGTAGGGATGGTGGTGACGATC
TCCCCCAGTTTCAGCTTGTATAGGATGGTGGTCTTTCCTGCGGCATCCAGGCCCACCATCAGGATGCGCA
TCTCCTTCTTCCCAATCAGGCTCTTGAGAAGGTTTCCAAAGATATTGCCCATGGTTCTATCTCCTTCTAA
GCCTGCTTTTTTGTACAAACTTGTGATATTCCTTCTTAAAGTTAAACAAAATTATTTCTAGAGGGGAATT
GTTATCCGCTCACAATTCCCCTATAGTGAGTCGTATTAATTTCGCGGGATCGAGATCTCGATCCCTCTAC
GCCGGACGCATCGTGGCCGGCATCACCGGGCGCCACAGGGTGCGGTTGCTGGCGCCTATATCGCCGAAAA
TCACCGATGGGGAAA
