[The description below was written by a language model from this plasmid's Addgene catalogue record.]
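Description:
pET-DEST42-ARF3-V5-His6 is a bacterial expression plasmid built on the commercial pET-DEST42 Gateway destination backbone, designed to produce human ARF3 (ADP-ribosylation factor 3, a small GTPase of the ARF family) in E. coli. The ARF3 coding sequence was introduced by Gateway recombination cloning, which places it in frame with the C-terminal V5 epitope and six-histidine tags encoded by the backbone. The plasmid is selected with ampicillin and is recorded as high copy. The specific origin of replication is not stated in the record, and no feature table was provided, so finer details of the sequence layout cannot be confirmed here.

Expression is driven by a T7 promoter coupled to a lac operator (T7/lacO). Transcription therefore depends on T7 RNA polymerase, which must be supplied by a suitable expression host, and the lac operator lets the Lac repressor hold expression down until an inducer is added. The cloning strain listed for propagation lacks this polymerase, so the plasmid is maintained there without expressing the insert. The His6 tag allows purification of the recombinant protein by immobilized metal affinity chromatography, while the V5 epitope allows detection with anti-V5 antibodies, for example by immunoblotting.

The construct belongs to a published toolbox of plasmids for expressing or knocking down human ARF family GTPases (ARF, ARL and SAR proteins), which also includes options for bacterial co-expression with N-myristoyltransferases. It is suited to producing tagged recombinant ARF3 for biochemical studies.
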