Addgene plasmid #67412: pET-DEST42-ARF3-V5-His6
Purpose: Expression of hArf3 with C-term V5 and His6 tag in E. coli
Depositing lab: Richard Kahn. Depositing organization: Emory University. Publication: Tool box: Plasmids for the expression or knockdown of human ARF Family GTPases (ARF/ARL/SAR) and their co-expression in bacteria with N-myristoyltransferases. Kerr SC, Kahn RA. Cell Logist. 2015 Sep 21;5(3):e1090523. doi: 10.1080/21592799.2015.1090523. eCollection 2015 Jul-Sep. PubMed 27057421.
Backbone
  Vector backbone: pET-DEST42
  Backbone manufacturer: Life Technologies
  Vector type: Bacterial Expression
Growth in bacteria
  Bacterial resistance: Ampicillin, 100 μg/mL
  Growth temperature: 37°C
  Growth strain: DH5alpha
  Copy number: High Copy
Gene/Insert
  Gene/Insert name: ARF3 (alt name: pRK2n-D42)
  Species: H. sapiens (human)
  Entrez Gene: ARF3
  Promoter: T7/lacO
  Tag / fusion protein: V5 (C terminal on backbone); His (C terminal on backbone)
  Cloning method: Gateway Cloning
  Sequencing primers: 5′ T7; 3′ T7-term
Terms and licenses: Academic/Nonprofit Terms; Industry Terms: Not Available to Industry
How to cite: pET-DEST42-ARF3-V5-His6 was a gift from Richard Kahn (Addgene plasmid # 67412 ; http://n2t.net/addgene:67412 ; RRID:Addgene_67412)
